Addgene plasmid #57429: mEos2-TOMM20-N-10
Purpose: Localization: Mitochondrial Membrane, Excitation: 505 / 569, Emission: 516 / 581
Depositing lab: Michael Davidson. Depositing organization: Florida State University, Tallahassee.
Backbone
  Vector backbone: mEos2-N1
  Backbone size w/o insert (bp): 4750
  Vector type: Mammalian Expression
  Selectable markers: Neomycin (select with G418)
Growth in bacteria
  Bacterial resistance: Kanamycin, 50 μg/mL
  Growth temperature: 37°C
  Growth strain: DH5alpha
  Copy number: High Copy
Gene/Insert
  Gene/Insert name: TOMM20 (alt name: NM_014765.2)
  Species: H. sapiens (human)
  Entrez Gene: TOMM20 (a.k.a. MAS20, MOM19, TOM20)
  Promoter: CMV
  Tag / fusion protein: mEos2 (C terminal on backbone)
  Cloning method: Unknown
  Sequencing primers: 5′ CMV-F; 3′ SV40pA-R
Terms and licenses: Academic/Nonprofit Terms; Industry Terms
Depositor comments: . Excitation = 505 / 569; Emission = 516 / 581
How to cite: mEos2-TOMM20-N-10 was a gift from Michael Davidson (Addgene plasmid # 57429 ; http://n2t.net/addgene:57429 ; RRID:Addgene_57429)
