[The description below was written by a language model from this plasmid's Addgene catalogue record.]
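Description:
mEos2-TOMM20-N-10 is a mammalian expression plasmid built on the mEos2-N1 backbone (about 4.75 kb without insert), an N1-style fluorescent protein fusion vector. It is maintained in E. coli as a high-copy plasmid under kanamycin selection. It also carries a neomycin resistance marker, so transfected mammalian cells can be selected with G418. No feature table is provided, so the origin of replication and other backbone elements are not itemised. The use of an SV40 polyA sequencing primer suggests that an SV40 polyadenylation signal lies downstream of the expression cassette.

The payload is human TOMM20 (also called TOM20, MAS20 or MOM19), a receptor subunit of the translocase of the outer mitochondrial membrane. It is expressed from the CMV promoter and fused in frame to mEos2, which the backbone supplies at the C terminus of the insert. The "N-10" in the name probably refers to the N1-type orientation and a 10-residue linker between the two proteins, but the record does not confirm this, and the cloning method is listed as unknown. mEos2 is a monomeric green-to-red photoconvertible fluorescent protein. This matches the two recorded spectral states: excitation/emission of 505/516 nm for the green form and 569/581 nm for the red form.

The stated purpose is labelling of the mitochondrial membrane. Because TOMM20 anchors in the outer membrane, the fusion serves as a mitochondrial marker for live- or fixed-cell imaging. The photoconvertible tag also makes it suitable for optical highlighting and tracking of individual mitochondria, and for single-molecule localisation microscopy such as PALM.
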