>Addgene plasmid #57429 | mEos2-TOMM20-N-10 | depositor partial sequence | sequence record 88563 | insert sequence
ACGTCAGATCCGCTAGCGCCACCATGGTGGGTCGGAACAGCGCCATCGCCGCCGGTGTATGCGGGGCCCT
TTTCATTGGGTACTGCATCTACTTCGACCGCAAAAGACGAAGTGACCCCAACTTCAAGAACAGGCTTCGA
GAACGAAGAAAGAAACAGAAGCTTGCCAAGGAGAGAGCTGGGCTTTCCAAGTTACCTGACCTTAAAGATG
CTGAAGCTGTTCAGAAGTTCTTCCTTGAAGAAATACAGCTTGGTGAAGAGTTACTAGCTCAAGGTGAATA
TGAGAAGGGCGTAGACCATCTGACAAATGCAATTGCTGTGTGTGGACAGCCACAGCAGTTACTGCAGGTC
TTACAGCAAACTCTTCCACCACCAGTGTTCCAGATGCTTCTGACTAAGCTCCCAACAATTAGTCAGAGAA
TTGTAAGTGCTCAGAGCTTGGCTGAAGATGATGTGGAAGGCGGTAGCGGGGATCCACCGGTCGCCACCAT
GAGTGCGATTAAGCCAGACATGAAGATCAAACTCCGTATGGAAGGCAACGTAAACGGGCACCACTTTGTG
ATCGACGGAGATGGTACAGGCAAGCCTTTTGAGGGAAAACAGAGTATGGATCTTGAAGTCAAAGAGGGCG
GACCTCTGCCTTTTGCCTTTGATATCCTGACCACTGCATTCCATTACGGCAACAGGGTATTCGCCAAATA
TCCAGACAACATACAAGACTATTTTAAGCAGTCGTTTCCTAAGGGGTATTCGTGGGAACGAAGCTTGACT
TTCGAAGACGGGGGCATTTGCATTGCCAGAAACGACATAACAATGGAAGGGGACACTTTCTATAATAAAG
TTCGATTTTATGGTACCAACTTTCCCGCCAATGGTCCAGTTATGCAGAAGAAGACGCTGAAATGGGAGCC
CTCCACTGAGAAAATGTATGTGCGTGATGGAGTGCTGACGGGTGATATTCATATGGCTTTGTTGCTTGAA
GGAAATGCCCATTACCGATGTGACTTCAGAACTACTTACAAAGCTAAGGAGAAGGGTGTCAAGTTACCAG
GCTACCACTTTGTGGACCACTGCATTGAGATTTTAAGCCATGACAAAGATTACAACAAGGTTAAGCTGTA
TGAGCATGCTGTTGCTCATTCTGGATTGCCTGACAATGCCAGACGATAAGCGGCCGCGACTCTAGATCAT
AATCAGCCATACCACATTT
