>Addgene plasmid #57429 | mEos2-TOMM20-N-10 | addgene partial sequence | sequence record 132290 | CMV-F 5'-CGCAAATGGGCGGTAGGCGTG-3'
GCAGAGCTGGTTTAGTGAACCGTCAGATCCGCTAGCGCCACCATGGTGGGTCGGAACAGCGCCATCGCCG
CCGGTGTATGCGGGGCCCTTTTCATTGGGTACTGCATCTACTTCGACCGCAAAAGACGAAGTGACCCCAA
CTTCAAGAACAGGCTTCGAGAACGAAGAAAGAAACAGAAGCTTGCCAAGGAGAGAGCTGGGCTTTCCAAG
TTACCTGACCTTAAAGATGCTGAAGCTGTTCAGAAGTTCTTCCTTGAAGAAATACAGCTTGGTGAAGAGT
TACTAGCTCAAGGTGAATATGAGAAGGGCGTAGACCATCTGACAAATGCAATTGCTGTGTGTGGACAGCC
ACAGCAGTTACTGCAGGTCTTACAGCAAACTCTTCCACCACCAGTGTTCCAGATGCTTCTGACTAAGCTC
CCAACAATTAGTCAGAGAATTGTAAGTGCTCAGAGCTTGGCTGAAGATGATGTGGAAGGCGGTAGCGGGG
ATCCACCGGTCGCCACCATGAGTGCGATTAAGCCAGACATGAAGATCAAACTCCGTATGGAAGGCAACGT
AAACGGGCACCACTTTGTGATCGACGGAGATGGTACAGGCAAGCCTTTTGAGGGAAAACAGAGTATGGAT
CTTGAAGTCAAAGAGGGCGGACCTCTGCCTTTTGCCTTTGATATCCTGACCACTGCATTCCATTACGGCA
ACAGGGTATTCGCCAAATATCCAGACAACATACAAGACTATTTTAAGCAGTCGTTTCCTAAGGGGTATTC
GTGGG
